>Addgene plasmid #42850 | TAL3387 | depositor partial sequence | sequence record 57970 | TAL3387 sequence 2430 bps
TCTAGAGCTAGCACCATGGACTACAAAGACCATGACGGTGATTATAAAGATCATGACATCGATTACAAGG
ATGACGATGACAAGATGGCCCCCAAGAAGAAGAGGAAGGTGGGCATTCACCGCGGGGTACCTATGGTGGA
CTTGAGGACACTCGGTTATTCGCAACAGCAACAGGAGAAAATCAAGCCTAAGGTCAGGAGCACCGTCGCG
CAACACCACGAGGCGCTTGTGGGGCATGGCTTCACTCATGCGCATATTGTCGCGCTTTCACAGCACCCTG
CGGCGCTTGGGACGGTGGCTGTCAAATACCAAGATATGATTGCGGCCCTGCCCGAAGCCACGCACGAGGC
AATTGTAGGGGTCGGTAAACAGTGGTCGGGAGCGCGAGCACTTGAGGCGCTGCTGACTGTGGCGGGTGAG
CTTAGGGGGCCTCCGCTCCAGCTCGACACCGGGCAGCTGCTGAAGATCGCGAAGAGAGGGGGAGTAACAG
CGGTAGAGGCAGTGCACGCCTGGCGCAATGCGCTCACCGGGGCCCCCTTGAACCTGACCCCAGACCAGGT
AGTCGCAATCGCGTCAAACGGAGGGGGAAAGCAAGCCCTGGAAACCGTGCAAAGGTTGTTGCCGGTCCTT
TGTCAAGACCACGGCCTTACACCGGAGCAAGTCGTGGCCATTGCAAGCAATGGGGGTGGCAAACAGGCTC
TTGAGACGGTTCAGAGACTTCTCCCAGTTCTCTGTCAAGCCCACGGGCTGACTCCCGATCAAGTTGTAGC
GATTGCGAATAACAATGGAGGGAAACAAGCATTGGAGACTGTCCAACGGCTCCTTCCCGTGTTGTGTCAA
GCCCACGGTTTGACGCCTGCACAAGTGGTCGCCATCGCCAGCCATGATGGCGGTAAGCAGGCGCTGGAAA
CAGTACAGCGCCTGCTGCCTGTACTGTGCCAGGATCATGGACTGACCCCAGACCAGGTAGTCGCAATCGC
GTCAAACGGAGGGGGAAAGCAAGCCCTGGAAACCGTGCAAAGGTTGTTGCCGGTCCTTTGTCAAGACCAC
GGCCTTACACCGGAGCAAGTCGTGGCCATTGCATCCCACGACGGTGGCAAACAGGCTCTTGAGACGGTTC
AGAGACTTCTCCCAGTTCTCTGTCAAGCCCACGGGCTGACTCCCGATCAAGTTGTAGCGATTGCGTCCAA
CGGTGGAGGGAAACAAGCATTGGAGACTGTCCAACGGCTCCTTCCCGTGTTGTGTCAAGCCCACGGTTTG
ACGCCTGCACAAGTGGTCGCCATCGCCAGCCATGATGGCGGTAAGCAGGCGCTGGAAACAGTACAGCGCC
TGCTGCCTGTACTGTGCCAGGATCATGGACTGACCCCAGACCAGGTAGTCGCAATCGCGTCGAACATTGG
GGGAAAGCAAGCCCTGGAAACCGTGCAAAGGTTGTTGCCGGTCCTTTGTCAAGACCACGGCCTTACACCG
GAGCAAGTCGTGGCCATTGCATCCCACGACGGTGGCAAACAGGCTCTTGAGACGGTTCAGAGACTTCTCC
CAGTTCTCTGTCAAGCCCACGGGCTGACTCCCGATCAAGTTGTAGCGATTGCGTCGCATGACGGAGGGAA
ACAAGCATTGGAGACTGTCCAACGGCTCCTTCCCGTGTTGTGTCAAGCCCACGGTTTGACGCCTGCACAA
GTGGTCGCCATCGCCTCCAATATTGGCGGTAAGCAGGCGCTGGAAACAGTACAGCGCCTGCTGCCTGTAC
TGTGCCAGGATCATGGACTGACCCCAGACCAGGTAGTCGCAATCGCGTCAAACGGAGGGGGAAAGCAAGC
CCTGGAAACCGTGCAAAGGTTGTTGCCGGTCCTTTGTCAAGACCACGGCCTTACACCGGAGCAAGTCGTG
GCCATTGCAAATAATAACGGTGGCAAACAGGCTCTTGAGACGGTTCAGAGACTTCTCCCAGTTCTCTGTC
AAGCCCACGGGCTGACTCCCGATCAAGTTGTAGCGATTGCGTCGAACATTGGAGGGAAACAAGCATTGGA
GACTGTCCAACGGCTCCTTCCCGTGTTGTGTCAAGCCCACGGTTTGACGCCTGCACAAGTGGTCGCCATC
GCCAACAACAACGGCGGTAAGCAGGCGCTGGAAACAGTACAGCGCCTGCTGCCTGTACTGTGCCAGGATC
ATGGACTGACACCCGAACAGGTGGTCGCCATTGCTTCTAATGGGGGAGGACGGCCAGCCTTGGAGTCCAT
CGTAGCCCAATTGTCCAGGCCCGATCCCGCGTTGGCTGCGTTAACGAATGACCATCTGGTGGCGTTGGCA
TGTCTTGGTGGACGACCCGCGCTCGATGCAGTCAAAAAGGGTCTGCCTCATGCTCCCGCATTGATCAAAA
GAACCAACCGGCGGATTCCCGAGAGAACTTCCCATCGAGTCGCGGGATCC
