>Addgene plasmid #42850 | TAL3387 | addgene partial sequence | sequence record 60835 | JDS-TALEN-F 5'-TAGGGGTCGGTAAACAGTGG-3'
TGTGGCGGGTGAGCTTAGGGGGCCTCCGCTCCAGCTCGACACCGGGCAGCTGCTGAAGATCGCGAAGAGA
GGGGGAGTAACAGCGGTAGAGGCAGTGCACGCCTGGCGCAATGCGCTCACCGGGGCCCCCTTGAACCTGA
CCCCAGACCAGGTAGTCGCAATCGCGTCAAACGGAGGGGGAAAGCAAGCCCTGGAAACCGTGCAAAGGTT
GTTGCCGGTCCTTTGTCAAGACCACGGCCTTACACCGGAGCAAGTCGTGGCCATTGCAAGCAATGGGGGT
GGCAAACAGGCTCTTGAGACGGTTCAGAGACTTCTCCCAGTTCTCTGTCAAGCCCACGGGCTGACTCCCG
ATCAAGTTGTAGCGATTGCGAATAACAATGGAGGGAAACAAGCATTGGAGACTGTCCAACGGCTCCTTCC
CGTGTTGTGTCAAGCCCACGGTTTGACGCCTGCACAAGTGGTCGCCATCGCCAGCCATGATGGCGGTAAG
CAGGCGCTGGAAACAGTACAGCGCCTGCTGCCTGTACTGTGCCAGGATCATGGACTGACCCCAGACCAGG
TAGTCGCAATCGCGTCAAACGGAGGGGGAAAGCAAGCCCTGGAAACCGTGCAAAGGTTGTTGCCGGTCCT
TTGTCAAGACCACGGCCTTACACCGGAGCAAGTCGTGGCCATTGCATCCCACGACGGTGGCAAACAGGCT
CTTGAGACGGTTCAGAGACTTCTCCCAGTTCTCTGTCAAGCCCACGGGCTGACTCCCGATCAAGTTGTAG
CGATTGCGTCCAACGGTGGAGGGAAACAAGCATTGGAGACTGTCCAACGGCTCCTTCCCGTGTTGTGTCA
AGCCCACGGTTTGACGCCTGCACAAGTGGTCGCCATCGCCAGCCATGATGGCGGTAAGCAGGCGCTGGAA
ACAGTACAGCGCCTGCTGCCTGTACTGTGCCAGGATCATGGACTG
