[The description below was written by a language model from this plasmid's Addgene catalogue record.]
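Description:
TAL3387 is a TALEN expression plasmid built on the JDS78 backbone, a mammalian expression vector that also carries a T7 promoter. It is a high-copy plasmid maintained in E. coli under ampicillin selection. The record gives a backbone of about 6.4 kb and an insert of about 1.6 kb. The origin of replication and other backbone details are not listed, and no feature table is available to confirm the layout.

The insert, named ZebrafishCommunity-TRABD2A-right, is an engineered TAL effector repeat array designed to recognise a specific 18-nucleotide site in the zebrafish TRABD2A gene. It was placed into the backbone by restriction cloning, which destroyed the cloning sites. The backbone supplies an N-terminal 3X Flag tag and a C-terminal wild-type FokI nuclease domain, so the expressed protein is a Flag-tagged TALE-FokI fusion, that is, one TALEN monomer. Expression in mammalian cells is driven by the CMV promoter, and the use of a BGH reverse sequencing primer suggests a BGH polyadenylation region downstream. The T7 designation indicates that the coding sequence can also serve as a template for in vitro transcription, typically to make mRNA for injection into embryos.

Because FokI cleaves DNA only as a dimer, this "right" monomer is meant to be used with a matching "left" TALEN that binds the opposite half-site. Together they produce a double-strand break at the TRABD2A locus, and error-prone repair of that break can introduce disrupting mutations. The construct belongs to a collection of TALENs made for targeted gene disruption in zebrafish. The depositor recommends verifying the plasmid by diagnostic restriction digest before use.
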