Addgene plasmid #42850: TAL3387
Depositing lab: Keith Joung. Depositing organization: Massachusetts General Hospital. Publication: Targeted gene disruption in somatic zebrafish cells using engineered TALENs. Sander JD, Cade L, Khayter C, Reyon D, Peterson RT, Joung JK, Yeh JR. Nat Biotechnol. 2011 Aug 5;29(8):697-8. doi: 10.1038/nbt.1934. PubMed 21822241.
Backbone
  Vector backbone: JDS78
  Backbone manufacturer: Addgene plasmid #32290
  Backbone size w/o insert (bp): 6447
  Vector type: Mammalian Expression ; T7
Growth in bacteria
  Bacterial resistance: Ampicillin, 100 μg/mL
  Growth temperature: 37°C
  Growth strain: XL1 Blue
  Copy number: High Copy
Gene/Insert
  Gene/Insert name: ZebrafishCommunity-TRABD2A-right (alt name: TRABD2A)
  Species: D. rerio (zebrafish)
  Insert size (bp): 1640
  Promoter: CMV
  Tag / fusion protein: 3X Flag (N terminal on backbone); WT FOKI (C terminal on backbone)
  Cloning method: Restriction Enzyme; 5′ cloning site N/A (destroyed during cloning); 3′ cloning site N/A (destroyed during cloning)
  Sequencing primers: 5′ CMV-F; 3′ BGH-rev
Terms and licenses: Academic/Nonprofit Terms; Industry Terms: Not Available to Industry
Depositor comments: Target binding site: TTTGCTCTCACCATGAGT It is strongly recommended that users perform a diagnostic digest to verify this plasmid prior to use. For example, a double digest of the plasmid with BamHI and KpnI should result in two bands at 2.3kb and 5.8kb.
How to cite: TAL3387 was a gift from Keith Joung (Addgene plasmid # 42850 ; http://n2t.net/addgene:42850 ; RRID:Addgene_42850)
